Addgene plasmid #217619: Human FLAG-UAF1 S170Y
Purpose: Mammalian expression of FLAG tagged mutant (UAF1 S170Y) UAF1
Depositing lab: Ethan Lee. Depositing organization: Vanderbilt University. Publication: The USP46 complex deubiquitylates LRP6 to promote Wnt/beta-catenin signaling. Ng VH, Spencer Z, Neitzel LR, Nayak A, Loberg MA, Shen C, Kassel SN, Kroh HK, An Z, Anthony CC, Bryant JM, Lawson A, Goldsmith L, Benchabane H, Hansen AG, Li J, D'Souza S, Lebensohn AM, Rohatgi R, Weiss WA, Weiss VL, Williams C, Hong CC, Robbins DJ, Ahmed Y, Lee E. Nat Commun. 2023 Oct 5;14(1):6173. doi: 10.1038/s41467-023-41836-z. PubMed 37798301.
Backbone
  Vector backbone: pCS2
  Vector type: Mammalian Expression
Growth in bacteria
  Bacterial resistance: Ampicillin, 100 μg/mL
  Growth temperature: 37°C
  Growth strain: DH5alpha
  Copy number: High Copy
Gene/Insert
  Gene/Insert name: UAF1
  Species: H. sapiens (human)
  Mutation: S170Y
  Entrez Gene: WDR48 (a.k.a. Bun62, P80, SPG60, UAF1)
  Cloning method: Gene Synthesis
Terms and licenses: Academic/Nonprofit Terms; Industry Terms: Not Available to Industry
How to cite: Human FLAG-UAF1 S170Y was a gift from Ethan Lee (Addgene plasmid # 217619 ; http://n2t.net/addgene:217619 ; RRID:Addgene_217619)
