[The description below was written by a language model from this plasmid's Addgene catalogue record and pLannotate feature annotations shown in this document.]
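Description:
Human FLAG-UAF1 S170Y is a mammalian expression plasmid built on the pCS2 backbone that carries a human UAF1 (WDR48) open reading frame with a serine-to-tyrosine substitution at position 170, made by gene synthesis. The 6,265 nt sequence record shows the usual bacterial maintenance elements: a high-copy ColE1/pUC-type origin, a β-lactamase gene with its own promoter for ampicillin selection, and an f1 phage origin. It also contains remnants of a lac cassette (lacZα and lacI fragments, CAP site, lac promoter and operator) inherited from the parental cloning vector.

The expression unit lies on the reverse strand of the annotated record. Transcription is driven by the simian cytomegalovirus IE94 enhancer/promoter, which spans the numbering origin, and is followed by an SP6 promoter that would permit in vitro synthesis of sense RNA. Downstream come an attB1 site, a short match annotated as a fragment of 3xFLAG (consistent with an N-terminal FLAG epitope), the WDR48 coding sequence, an attB2 site and an SV40 polyadenylation signal. The attB sites flanking the tagged insert suggest Gateway-style recombination sequences are retained around it, though the record lists only gene synthesis as the cloning method. A partial T7 promoter and a T3 promoter sit beyond the 3' end of the cassette.

The stated purpose is expression of FLAG-tagged mutant UAF1 in mammalian cells, where the epitope allows detection or immunoprecipitation. The associated publication concerns the USP46 deubiquitylase complex and its action on LRP6 in Wnt/β-catenin signalling. The record does not state the functional consequence of the S170Y change.
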