Features (pLannotate 1.2.2; 18 found; start..end, strand, type, name):
     57..123     +  CDS            lacZα (fragment): LacZα fragment of β-galactosidase; lacZ fragment
    128..556     +  rep_origin     f1 ori (sequence partly withheld): f1 bacteriophage origin of replication; arrow indicates direction of (+) strand synthesis
    609..713     +  promoter       AmpR promoter: bla
    714..1574    +  CDS            AmpR: β-lactamase; bla; confers resistance to ampicillin, carbenicillin, and related antibiotics
   1745..2333    +  rep_origin     ori: high-copy-number ColE1/pMB1/pBR322/pUC origin of replication
   2516..2608    +  CDS            lacI (fragment): lac repressor; lacI; The lac repressor binds to the lac operator to inhibit transcription in E. coli. This inhibition can be relieved by adding lactose or isopropyl-β-D-thiogalactopyranoside (IPTG).
   2621..2642    +  protein_bind   CAP binding site: CAP binding activates transcription in the presence of cAMP. E. coli catabolite activator protein
   2657..2687    +  promoter       lac promoter: promoter for the E. coli lac operon
   2695..2711    +  protein_bind   lac operator: The lac repressor binds to the lac operator to inhibit transcription in E. coli. This inhibition can be relieved by adding lactose or isopropyl-β-D-thiogalactopyranoside (IPTG). lac repressor encoded by lacI
   2756..2774    +  promoter       T3 promoter: promoter for bacteriophage T3 RNA polymerase
   2887..3021    +  polyA_signal   SV40 poly(A) signal: SV40 polyadenylation signal
   3026..3043    +  promoter       T7 promoter (fragment): promoter for bacteriophage T7 RNA polymerase
   3066..3090    +  protein_bind   attB2: mutant version of attB; recombination site for the Gateway® BP reaction BP Clonase™
   3108..5123    -  CDS            WDR48: WDR48_HUMAN - Also known as KIAA1449 From Homo sapiens (Human).
   5135..5159    -  CDS            3xFLAG (fragment): three tandem FLAG® epitope tags
   5206..5230    -  protein_bind   attB1: mutant version of attB; recombination site for the Gateway® BP reaction BP Clonase™
   5285..5303    -  promoter       SP6 promoter: promoter for bacteriophage SP6 RNA polymerase
   5338..50      -  promoter       CMV IE94 promoter (across the origin): enhancer/promoter region of simian cytomegalovirus major immediate early transcription unit IE94
>Addgene plasmid #217619 | Human FLAG-UAF1 S170Y | addgene full sequence | sequence record 427145 | Addgene NGS Result
ATCCACCATATTGAATTGGCATGAGTCCATATACGCCATATTGAATTGGCGGTCGACTGGCGTAATAGCG
AAGAGGCCCGCACCGATCGCCCTTCCCAACAGTTGCGCAGCCTGAATGGCGAATGGG
[124 nt withheld, positions 128-251]
C
[91 nt withheld, positions 253-343]
A
[49 nt withheld, positions 345-393]
CCTTTGACGTTGGAGTCCACGTTCTTT
[37 nt withheld, positions 421-457]
ACCCTATCTCGGTCTATTCTTTTGATTTATAAGGGATTTTGCCGATTTCGGCCTATTGGTTAAAAAATGA
GCTGATTTAACAAAAATTTAACGCGAATTTTAACAAAATATTAACGCTTACAATTTAGGTGGCACTTTTC
GGGGAAATGTGCGCGGAACCCCTATTTGTTTATTTTTCTAAATACATTCAAATATGTATCCGCTCATGAG
ACAATAACCCTGATAAATGCTTCAATAATATTGAAAAAGGAAGAGTATGAGTATTCAACATTTCCGTGTC
GCCCTTATTCCCTTTTTTGCGGCATTTTGCCTTCCTGTTTTTGCTCACCCAGAAACGCTGGTGAAAGTAA
AAGATGCTGAAGATCAGTTGGGTGCACGAGTGGGTTACATCGAACTGGATCTCAACAGCGGTAAGATCCT
TGAGAGTTTTCGCCCCGAAGAACGTTTTCCAATGATGAGCACTTTTAAAGTTCTGCTATGTGGCGCGGTA
TTATCCCGTATTGACGCCGGGCAAGAGCAACTCGGTCGCCGCATACACTATTCTCAGAATGACTTGGTTG
AGTACTCACCAGTCACAGAAAAGCATCTTACGGATGGCATGACAGTAAGAGAATTATGCAGTGCTGCCAT
AACCATGAGTGATAACACTGCGGCCAACTTACTTCTGACAACGATCGGAGGACCGAAGGAGCTAACCGCT
TTTTTGCACAACATGGGGGATCATGTAACTCGCCTTGATCGTTGGGAACCGGAGCTGAATGAAGCCATAC
CAAACGACGAGCGTGACACCACGATGCCTGTAGCAATGGCAACAACGTTGCGCAAACTATTAACTGGCGA
ACTACTTACTCTAGCTTCCCGGCAACAATTAATAGACTGGATGGAGGCGGATAAAGTTGCAGGACCACTT
CTGCGCTCGGCCCTTCCGGCTGGCTGGTTTATTGCTGATAAATCTGGAGCCGGTGAGCGTGGGTCTCGCG
GTATCATTGCAGCACTGGGGCCAGATGGTAAGCCCTCCCGTATCGTAGTTATCTACACGACGGGGAGTCA
GGCAACTATGGATGAACGAAATAGACAGATCGCTGAGATAGGTGCCTCACTGATTAAGCATTGGTAACTG
TCAGACCAAGTTTACTCATATATACTTTAGATTGATTTAAAACTTCATTTTTAATTTAAAAGGATCTAGG
TGAAGATCCTTTTTGATAATCTCATGACCAAAATCCCTTAACGTGAGTTTTCGTTCCACTGAGCGTCAGA
CCCCGTAGAAAAGATCAAAGGATCTTCTTGAGATCCTTTTTTTCTGCGCGTAATCTGCTGCTTGCAAACA
AAAAAACCACCGCTACCAGCGGTGGTTTGTTTGCCGGATCAAGAGCTACCAACTCTTTTTCCGAAGGTAA
CTGGCTTCAGCAGAGCGCAGATACCAAATACTGTTCTTCTAGTGTAGCCGTAGTTAGGCCACCACTTCAA
GAACTCTGTAGCACCGCCTACATACCTCGCTCTGCTAATCCTGTTACCAGTGGCTGCTGCCAGTGGCGAT
AAGTCGTGTCTTACCGGGTTGGACTCAAGACGATAGTTACCGGATAAGGCGCAGCGGTCGGGCTGAACGG
GGGGTTCGTGCACACAGCCCAGCTTGGAGCGAACGACCTACACCGAACTGAGATACCTACAGCGTGAGCT
ATGAGAAAGCGCCACGCTTCCCGAAGGGAGAAAGGCGGACAGGTATCCGGTAAGCGGCAGGGTCGGAACA
GGAGAGCGCACGAGGGAGCTTCCAGGGGGAAACGCCTGGTATCTTTATAGTCCTGTCGGGTTTCGCCACC
TCTGACTTGAGCGTCGATTTTTGTGATGCTCGTCAGGGGGGCGGAGCCTATGGAAAAACGCCAGCAACGC
GGCCTTTTTACGGTTCCTGGCCTTTTGCTGGCCTTTTGCTCACATGTTCTTTCCTGCGTTATCCCCTGAT
TCTGTGGATAACCGTATTACCGCCTTTGAGTGAGCTGATACCGCTCGCCGCAGCCGAACGACCGAGCGCA
GCGAGTCAGTGAGCGAGGAAGCGGAAGAGCGCCCAATACGCAAACCGCCTCTCCCCGCGCGTTGGCCGAT
TCATTAATGCAGCTGGCACGACAGGTTTCCCGACTGGAAAGCGGGCAGTGAGCGCAACGCAATTAATGTG
AGTTAGCTCACTCATTAGGCACCCCAGGCTTTACACTTTATGCTCCCGGCTCGTATGTTGTGTGGAATTG
TGAGCGGATAACAATTTCACACAGGAAACAGCTATGACCATGATTACGCCAAGCGCGCAATTAACCCTCA
CTAAAGGGAACAAAAGCTGGGTACCGGGCCCAATGCATTGGCGCCGCGGCCGCGAATTAAAAAACCTCCC
ACACCTCCCCCTGAACCTGAAACATAAAATGAATGCAATTGTTGTTGTTAACTTGTTTATTGCAGCTTAT
AATGGTTACAAATAAAGCAATAGCATCACAAATTTCACAAATAAAGCATTTTTTTCACTGCATTCTAGTT
GTGGTTTGTCCAAACTCATCAATGTATCTTATCATGTCTGGATCTACGTAATACGACTCACTATAGTTCT
AGAGGCTCGAGAGGATCAACCACTTTGTACAAGAAAGCTGGGTCTAGATATCTCGAGTCACGTGGACTTC
TGACGGTAATGGAGGGTGAGGTCTCCACCGCTCTTCCATATGAAGTGTTTCACTGTTCGAAGGTCCATAT
TTGGATCCAAAACCTGGTCCTGGCACAAAAGTTCAATTTTCTCCTCTGCCAACACAGCAATATCTTCTTC
TTTTTCCTGTTCTCCTGGTTTTTCATTATTAGAAGAGCTAGTGGTTTGAGACTCATTATCCAAGTTGATA
ATTTTTTCATAAACATGCTCCATAACTTTTCGGACTTGGAGCATGTCACTAGCAGAGAGTCTATCTTTTT
TTAAGGTTTTTGCTCCTGAAGATGCATGAGGTTGGAGGTAGAAAGGAATTTTGTTGAATTTGGGCATATT
TTTATCCACAGTGATGTCAATTACCCATTGTGGCACTGTTTCATTAAGAAGCATAGACTCAGTCTCACCC
CCGGAATCTCGGCAGAGCAGCCTGAACAGTGTGCGACCTCCAGCTTCACCAAAGATCACGGGTGTATGTG
GGGGCACTTGAAAATATCCATTTCCCTTCTGCACTCGGTTCTCCTGCTCCCCATTTACATGGTTTACTTC
ATTTTCCTCTTCATCCATTGGATTCACATGTGTTCTAGGCCAATATTCCAGGAGTGCTTGGAGTAAAAGT
CCTCCTAAATTCAATTTTGGATCTGACCCATCAGGGCTGCTGAAACCAGCATCTTTTGCAGAAACCCAGG
CAGCAAAACAATCACTTTCATCCAAAGTAATAGTTAACATCCCTGTTTTTAAGTCTACTGAGAACCAATT
TGGCACATACACCATTTTAAATCTTTTCTTAATTTCATCTTCAAAATCCACTTTGCCCAGATCTTCAACT
TTACATGCCTTCAATACATCCCAATATGCCACATTATTATTGGTATCTTTGGTTAATATATGTCTCTTAT
CATTAAAAATGTGGCACTGAATAATACTAGCACCCCCTTTAATAACCTGGTCAGGTTGTGTACAAAGAGG
TGTTATAGGATTTGTACAGTCATTGTCATAATCTCCAGAGGCTCTAAAATTATGAATTCCTTTCAAAGTC
CATTTATTTACTGTAGACTTAGTTGTTGCAACCCAAATTGCAGGAGGAGGATCAGCTGATCTATCAAGCT
CCATCTTGAGAACTGGTGCTTTTTCTTCACAAATTAGCACCCGAATGTCAGGGTTTCTTAGGTCTGTACA
ATAAATCTTCCTGTCCCTTCCACCAGAATACACATGTGTGAAGGCATCATTGACTTGCAGCGCCCAAACA
CCTTCATCATGGACTCGGTATGTTGCTATACATCTCTGCTGGCCAAGGGACCAAAGGCGAATTGTCCCAT
CAGAACTGCCTGACAGGCATTGCGTGCCATCTCTGTTTAATAGCAATGCCTTCACATTATCCGTGTGCCC
TTTAAGCTTCATTAGTTTTGCACATGTTCTTGGATCCCATACACGTAACACCTTTTCAGTGGACCCTGAT
ACAATGATTGTTCCCAGTTGATTCATGGCCAGGCTATAAATATAATCTTTGTTTCCACTTAAAGAAGAAG
TTGTGACAGTGTTATTTGAGGCAGTCAATGCTGTTAGAGTATTCACATCCCAAAGGAATATTTGTCTGTC
CAACCCAGCTGATGCTACTAGTTCTTTATCCTTGGCATATGCTAAGGCCTTTACGTAATCCTTATGTGTC
CTTAATGTTGACATGCAAAATCCCTTGTGTGCATTCCATACTTTTACTGTCGTGTCAGAAGAAGCAGATA
TTAATGTTTTCCCATTACAACAGAGTACAATGTCGTTTACCCAATCAGTATGGTGTTCCATAGATGCTAT
ATATGGATCTTGCTTGTGCTGATTGACACTCCATATTCTTATGATAGAGTCTCGACCGGCTGTGAAAAGT
CTATTTAGTGCTGGATCCAGCTGCAGAGCATTGACTCCATTTCGGTTGTACTTCTCCACTTCATCTCGAA
TAACATAGGAAACCTGCACTTTCCTCCGCCCTGCTGTGTTCTGCCGGTGATGGGCCGCCTTATCGTCGTC
ATCCTTGTAATCGCCCATGGTGGTACCGGATCCAGTCGACTGAATTGGTTCCGGCGCCAGCCTGCTTTTT
TGTACAAACTTGTTGATCCTTGAATTCGAATCGATGGGATCCTGCAAAAAGAACAAGTAGCTTGTATTCT
ATAGTGTCACCTAAATCAAGCTTGCTCCGACGTCCCCAGGCAGAATGGCGGTTCCCTAAACGAGCATTGC
TTATATAGACCTCCCATTAGGCACGCCTACCGCCCATTTACGTCAATGGAACGCCCATTTGCGTCATTGC
CCCTCCCCATTGACGTCAATGGGGATGTACTTGGCAGCCATCGCGGGCCATTTACCGCCATTGACGTCAA
TGGGAGTACTGCCAATGTACCCTGGCGTACTTCCAATAGTAATGTACTTGCCAAGTTACTATTAATAGAT
ATTGATGTACTGCCAAGTGGGCCATTTACCGTCATTGACGTCAATAGGGGGCGTGAGAACGGATATGAAT
GGGCAATGAGCCATCCCATTGACGTCAATGGTGGGTGGTCCTATTGACGTCAATGGGCATTGAGCCAGGC
GGGCCATTTACCGTAATTGACGTCAATGGGGGAGGCGCCATATACGTCAATAGGACCGCCCATATGACGT
CAATAGGAAAGACCATATATAGAGACCATTGACGTCAATGGGGGAGTGGCTATGGGCGGTATTAGGAAGC
CCCATATATGGTATATGGGACCGCCCATTGGGAGGGGCTATCTACGTCAATAGGAAAACCCATATATGGA
ATACTATATGGCATAGGGCCAATACATAGTATTGAACCTGGCCAATAGCCATATTGGCATAGGGCCATAT
TGGATATTGCCTATATATTGATCCTGGCATATAGCCAATATGGCCGCCATTATTGGCACCATGCCAATTC
AATATGGCGGACTTGGCACAGGGCCAAGACCCCTCCTCAAACTTGGCACCGTGCCAAGTAGACCCCTCCC
CAGTTGGCACAGTGCCAGGTCCGCCATATTGAATTGGCATGGTGCCAAGTCCGCCATATTGAATTGGCTG
GGGTCCAGATCCACCATATTGAATTGGCACGAGTCCATATACGCCATATTGAATTGGCACAGGTCCAG
